>Addgene plasmid #84730 | pUB-nHyPer2 (NLS:HyPer2:NLS) | addgene full sequence | sequence record 180307 | Addgene NGS Result
GGTAAACCTAAGAGAAAAGAGCGTTTATTAGAATAATCGGATATTTAAAAGGGCGTGAAAAGGTTTATCC
GTTCGTCCATTTGTATGTGCATGCCAACCACAGGGTTCCCCTCGGGATCAAAGTACTTTAAAGTACTTTA
AAGTACTTTAAAGTACTTTGATCCAACCCCTCCGCTGCTATAGTGCAGTCGGCTTCTGACGTTCAGTGCA
GCCGTCTTCTGAAAACGACATGTCGCACAAGTCCTAAGTTACGCGACAGGCTGCCGCCCTGCCCTTTTCC
TGGCGTTTTCTTGTCGCGTGTTTTAGTCGCATAAAGTAGAATACTTGCGACTAGAACCGGAGACATTACG
CCATGAACAAGAGCGCCGCCGCTGGCCTGCTGGGCTATGCCCGCGTCAGCACCGACGACCAGGACTTGAC
CAACCAACGGGCCGAACTGCACGCGGCCGGCTGCACCAAGCTGTTTTCCGAGAAGATCACCGGCACCAGG
CGCGACCGCCCGGAGCTGGCCAGGATGCTTGACCACCTACGCCCTGGCGACGTTGTGACAGTGACCAGGC
TAGACCGCCTGGCCCGCAGCACCCGCGACCTACTGGACATTGCCGAGCGCATCCAGGAGGCCGGCGCGGG
CCTGCGTAGCCTGGCAGAGCCGTGGGCCGACACCACCACGCCGGCCGGCCGCATGGTGTTGACCGTGTTC
GCCGGCATTGCCGAGTTCGAGCGTTCCCTAATCATCGACCGCACCCGGAGCGGGCGCGAGGCCGCCAAGG
CCCGAGGCGTGAAGTTTGGCCCCCGCCCTACCCTCACCCCGGCACAGATCGCGCACGCCCGCGAGCTGAT
CGACCAGGAAGGCCGCACCGTGAAAGAGGCGGCTGCACTGCTTGGCGTGCATCGCTCGACCCTGTACCGC
GCACTTGAGCGCAGCGAGGAAGTGACGCCCACCGAGGCCAGGCGGCGCGGTGCCTTCCGTGAGGACGCAT
TGACCGAGGCCGACGCCCTGGCGGCCGCCGAGAATGAACGCCAAGAGGAACAAGCATGAAACCGCACCAG
GACGGCCAGGACGAACCGTTTTTCATTACCGAAGAGATCGAGGCGGAGATGATCGCGGCCGGGTACGTGT
TCGAGCCGCCCGCGCACGTCTCAACCGTGCGGCTGCATGAAATCCTGGCCGGTTTGTCTGATGCCAAGCT
GGCGGCCTGGCCGGCCAGCTTGGCCGCTGAAGAAACCGAGCGCCGCCGTCTAAAAAGGTGATGTGTATTT
GAGTAAAACAGCTTGCGTCATGCGGTCGCTGCGTATATGATGCGATGAGTAAATAAACAAATACGCAAGG
GGAACGCATGAAGGTTATCGCTGTACTTAACCAGAAAGGCGGGTCAGGCAAGACGACCATCGCAACCCAT
CTAGCCCGCGCCCTGCAACTCGCCGGGGCCGATGTTCTGTTAGTCGATTCCGATCCCCAGGGCAGTGCCC
GCGATTGGGCGGCCGTGCGGGAAGATCAACCGCTAACCGTTGTCGGCATCGACCGCCCGACGATTGACCG
CGACGTGAAGGCCATCGGCCGGCGCGACTTCGTAGTGATCGACGGAGCGCCCCAGGCGGCGGACTTGGCT
GTGTCCGCGATCAAGGCAGCCGACTTCGTGCTGATTCCGGTGCAGCCAAGCCCTTACGACATATGGGCCA
CCGCCGACCTGGTGGAGCTGGTTAAGCAGCGCATTGAGGTCACGGATGGAAGGCTACAAGCGGCCTTTGT
CGTGTCGCGGGCGATCAAAGGCACGCGCATCGGCGGTGAGGTTGCCGAGGCGCTGGCCGGGTACGAGCTG
CCCATTCTTGAGTCCCGTATCACGCAGCGCGTGAGCTACCCAGGCACTGCCGCCGCCGGCACAACCGTTC
TTGAATCAGAACCCGAGGGCGACGCTGCCCGCGAGGTCCAGGCGCTGGCCGCTGAAATTAAATCAAAACT
CATTTGAGTTAATGAGGTAAAGAGAAAATGAGCAAAAGCACAAACACGCTAAGTGCCGGCCGTCCGAGCG
CACGCAGCAGCAAGGCTGCAACGTTGGCCAGCCTGGCAGACACGCCAGCCATGAAGCGGGTCAACTTTCA
GTTGCCGGCGGAGGATCACACCAAGCTGAAGATGTACGCGGTACGCCAAGGCAAGACCATTACCGAGCTG
CTATCTGAATACATCGCGCAGCTACCAGAGTAAATGAGCAAATGAATAAATGAGTAGATGAATTTTAGCG
GCTAAAGGAGGCGGCATGGAAAATCAAGAACAACCAGGCACCGACGCCGTGGAATGCCCCATGTGTGGAG
GAACGGGCGGTTGGCCAGGCGTAAGCGGCTGGGTTGTCTGCCGGCCCTGCAATGGCACTGGAACCCCCAA
GCCCGAGGAATCGGCGTGAGCGGTCGCAAACCATCCGGCCCGGTACAAATCGGCGCGGCGCTGGGTGATG
ACCTGGTGGAGAAGTTGAAGGCCGCGCAGGCCGCCCAGCGGCAACGCATCGAGGCAGAAGCACGCCCCGG
TGAATCGTGGCAAGCGGCCGCTGATCGAATCCGCAAAGAATCCCGGCAACCGCCGGCAGCCGGTGCGCCG
TCGATTAGGAAGCCGCCCAAGGGCGACGAGCAACCAGATTTTTTCGTTCCGATGCTCTATGACGTGGGCA
CCCGCGATAGTCGCAGCATCATGGACGTGGCCGTTTTCCGTCTGTCGAAGCGTGACCGACGAGCTGGCGA
GGTGATCCGCTACGAGCTTCCAGACGGGCACGTAGAGGTTTCCGCAGGGCCGGCCGGCATGGCCAGTGTG
TGGGATTACGACCTGGTACTGATGGCGGTTTCCCATCTAACCGAATCCATGAACCGATACCGGGAAGGGA
AGGGAGACAAGCCCGGCCGCGTGTTCCGTCCACACGTTGCGGACGTACTCAAGTTCTGCCGGCGAGCCGA
TGGCGGAAAGCAGAAAGACGACCTGGTAGAAACCTGCATTCGGTTAAACACCACGCACGTTGCCATGCAG
CGTACGAAGAAGGCCAAGAACGGCCGCCTGGTGACGGTATCCGAGGGTGAAGCCTTGATTAGCCGCTACA
AGATCGTAAAGAGCGAAACCGGGCGGCCGGAGTACATCGAGATCGAGCTAGCTGATTGGATGTACCGCGA
GATCACAGAAGGCAAGAACCCGGACGTGCTGACGGTTCACCCCGATTACTTTTTGATCGATCCCGGCATC
GGCCGTTTTCTCTACCGCCTGGCACGCCGCGCCGCAGGCAAGGCAGAAGCCAGATGGTTGTTCAAGACGA
TCTACGAACGCAGTGGCAGCGCCGGAGAGTTCAAGAAGTTCTGTTTCACCGTGCGCAAGCTGATCGGGTC
AAATGACCTGCCGGAGTACGATTTGAAGGAGGAGGCGGGGCAGGCTGGCCCGATCCTAGTCATGCGCTAC
CGCAACCTGATCGAGGGCGAAGCATCCGCCGGTTCCTAATGTACGGAGCAGATGCTAGGGCAAATTGCCC
TAGCAGGGGAAAAAGGTCGAAAAGGTCTCTTTCCTGTGGATAGCACGTACATTGGGAACCCAAAGCCGTA
CATTGGGAACCGGAACCCGTACATTGGGAACCCAAAGCCGTACATTGGGAACCGGTCACACATGTAAGTG
ACTGATATAAAAGAGAAAAAAGGCGATTTTTCCGCCTAAAACTCTTTAAAACTTATTAAAACTCTTAAAA
CCCGCCTGGCCTGTGCATAACTGTCTGGCCAGCGCACAGCCGAAGAGCTGCAAAAAGCGCCTACCCTTCG
GTCGCTGCGCTCCCTACGCCCCGCCGCTTCGCGTCGGCCTATCGCGGCCGCTGGCCGCTCAAAAATGGCT
GGCCTACGGCCAGGCAATCTACCAGGGCGCGGACAAGCCGCGCCGTCGCCACTCGACCGCCGGCGCCCAC
ATCAAGGCACCCTGCCTCGCGCGTTTCGGTGATGACGGTGAAAACCTCTGACACATGCAGCTCCCGGAGA
CGGTCACAGCTTGTCTGTAAGCGGATGCCGGGAGCAGACAAGCCCGTCAGGGCGCGTCAGCGGGTGTTGG
CGGGTGTCGGGGCGCAGCCATGACCCAGTCACGTAGCGATAGCGGAGTGTATACTGGCTTAACTATGCGG
CATCAGAGCAGATTGTACTGAGAGTGCACCATATGCGGTGTGAAATACCGCACAGATGCGTAAGGAGAAA
ATACCGCATCAGGCGCTCTTCCGCTTCCTCGCTCACTGACTCGCTGCGCTCGGTCGTTCGGCTGCGGCGA
GCGGTATCAGCTCACTCAAAGGCGGTAATACGGTTATCCACAGAATCAGGGGATAACGCAGGAAAGAACA
TGTGAGCAAAAGGCCAGCAAAAGGCCAGGAACCGTAAAAAGGCCGCGTTGCTGGCGTTTTTCCATAGGCT
CCGCCCCCCTGACGAGCATCACAAAAATCGACGCTCAAGTCAGAGGTGGCGAAACCCGACAGGACTATAA
AGATACCAGGCGTTTCCCCCTGGAAGCTCCCTCGTGCGCTCTCCTGTTCCGACCCTGCCGCTTACCGGAT
ACCTGTCCGCCTTTCTCCCTTCGGGAAGCGTGGCGCTTTCTCATAGCTCACGCTGTAGGTATCTCAGTTC
GGTGTAGGTCGTTCGCTCCAAGCTGGGCTGTGTGCACGAACCCCCCGTTCAGCCCGACCGCTGCGCCTTA
TCCGGTAACTATCGTCTTGAGTCCAACCCGGTAAGACACGACTTATCGCCACTGGCAGCAGCCACTGGTA
ACAGGATTAGCAGAGCGAGGTATGTAGGCGGTGCTACAGAGTTCTTGAAGTGGTGGCCTAACTACGGCTA
CACTAGAAGGACAGTATTTGGTATCTGCGCTCTGCTGAAGCCAGTTACCTTCGGAAAAAGAGTTGGTAGC
TCTTGATCCGGCAAACAAACCACCGCTGGTAGCGGTGGTTTTTTTGTTTGCAAGCAGCAGATTACGCGCA
GAAAAAAAGGATCTCAAGAAGATCCTTTGATCTTTTCTACGGGGTCTGACGCTCAGTGGAACGAAAACTC
ACGTTAAGGGATTTTGGTCATGCATGATATATCTCCCAATTTGTGTAGGGCTTATTATGCACGCTTAAAA
ATAATAAAAGCAGACTTGACCTGATAGTTTGGCTGTGAGCAATTATGTGCTTAGTGCATCTAACGCTTGA
GTTAAGCCGCGCCGCGAAGCGGCGTCGGCTTGAACGAATTTCTAGCTAGACATTATTTGCCGACTACCTT
GGTGATCTCGCCTTTCACGTAGTGGACAAATTCTTCCAACTGATCTGCGCGCGAGGCCAAGCGATCTTCT
TCTTGTCCAAGATAAGCCTGTCTAGCTTCAAGTATGACGGGCTGATACTGGGCCGGCAGGCGCTCCATTG
CCCAGTCGGCAGCGACATCCTTCGGCGCGATTTTGCCGGTTACTGCGCTGTACCAAATGCGGGACAACGT
AAGCACTACATTTCGCTCATCGCCAGCCCAGTCGGGCGGCGAGTTCCATAGCGTTAAGGTTTCATTTAGC
GCCTCAAATAGATCCTGTTCAGGAACCGGATCAAAGAGTTCCTCCGCCGCTGGACCTACCAAGGCAACGC
TATGTTCTCTTGCTTTTGTCAGCAAGATAGCCAGATCAATGTCGATCGTGGCTGGCTCGAAGATACCTGC
AAGAATGTCATTGCGCTGCCATTCTCCAAATTGCAGTTCGCGCTTAGCTGGATAACGCCACGGAATGATG
TCGTCGTGCACAACAATGGTGACTTCTACAGCGCGGAGAATCTCGCTCTCTCCAGGGGAAGCCGAAGTTT
CCAAAAGGTCGTTGATCAAAGCTCGCCGCGTTGTTTCATCAAGCCTTACGGTCACCGTAACCAGCAAATC
AATATCACTGTGTGGCTTCAGGCCGCCATCCACTGCGGAGCCGTACAAATGTACGGCCAGCAACGTCGGT
TCGAGATGGCGCTCGATGACGCCAACTACCTCTGATAGTTGAGTCGATACTTCGGCGATCACCGCTTCCC
CCATGATGTTTAACTTTGTTTTAGGGCGACTGCCCTGCTGCGTAACATCGTTGCTGCTCCATAACATCAA
ACATCGACCCACGGCGTAACGCGCTTGCTGCTTGGATGCCCGAGGCATAGACTGTACCCCAAAAAAACAG
TCATAACAAGCCATGAAAACCGCCACTGCGCCGTTACCACCGCTGCGTTCGGTCAAGGTTCTGGACCAGT
TGCGTGAGCGCATACGCTACTTGCATTACAGCTTACGAACCGAACAGGCTTATGTCCACTGGGTTCGTGC
CCGAATTGATCACAGGCAGCAACGCTCTGTCATCGTTACAATCAACATGCTACCCTCCGCGAGATCATCC
GTGTTTCAAACCCGGCAGCTTAGTTGCCGTTCTTCCGAATAGCATCGGTAACATGAGCAAAGTCTGCCGC
CTTACAACGGCTCTCCCGCTGACGCCGTCCCGGACTGATGGGCTGCCTGTATCGAGTGGTGATTTTGTGC
CGAGCTGCCGGTCGGGGAGCTGTTGGCTGGCTGGTGGCAGGATATATTGTGGTGTAAACAAATTGACGCT
TAGACAACTTAATAACACATTGCGGACGTTTTTAATGTACTGAATTAACGCCGAATTGAATTATCAGCTT
GCATGCCGGTCGATCTAGTAACATAGATGACACCGCGCGCGATAATTTATCCTAGTTTGCGCGCTATATT
TTGTTTTCTATCGCGTATTAAATGTATAATTGCGGGACTCTAATCATAAAAACCCATCTCATAAATAACG
TCATGCATTACATGTTAATTATTACATGCTTAACGTAATTCAACAGAAATTATATGATAATCATCGCAAG
ACCGGCAACAGGATTCAATCTTAAGAAACTTTATTGCCAAATGTTTGAACGATCTGCTTGACTCTAGGGG
TCATCAGATTTCGGTGACGGGCAGGACCGGACGGGGCGGCACCGGCAGGCTGAAGTCCAGCTGCCAGAAA
CCCACGTCATGCCAGTTCCCGTGCTTGAAGCCGGCCGCCCGCAGCATGCCGCGGGGGGCATATCCGAGCG
CCTCGTGCATGCGCACGCTCGGGTCGTTGGGCAGCCCGATGACAGCGACCACGCTCTTGAAGCCCTGTGC
CTCCAGGGACTTCAGCAGGTGGGTGTAGAGCGTGGAGCCCAGTCCCGTCCGCTGGTGGCGGGGGGAGACG
TACACGGTCGACTCGGCCGTCCAGTCGTAGGCGTTGCGTGCCTTCCAGGGACCCGCGTAGGCGATGCCGG
CGACCTCGCCGTCCACCTCGGCGACGAGCCAGGGATAGCGCTCCCGCAGACGGACGAGGTCGTCCGTCCA
CTCCTGCGGTTCCTGCGGCTCGGTACGGAAGTTGACCGTGCTTGTCTCGATGTAGTGGTTGACGATGGTG
CAGACCGCCGGCATGTCCGCCTCGGTGGCACGGCGGATGTCGGCCGGGCGTCGTTCTGGGCTCATGGTAG
ATCCCCTCGATCGAGTTGAGAGTGAATATGAGACTCTAATTGGATACCGAGGGGAATTTATGGAACGTCA
GTGGAGCATTTTTGACAAGAAATATTTGCTAGCTGATAGTGACCTTAGGCGACTTTTGAACGCGCAATAA
TGGTTTCTGACGTATGTGCTTAGCTCATTAAACTCCAGAAACCCGCGGCTCAGTGGCTCCTTCAACGTTG
CGGTTCTGTCAGTTCCAAACGTAAAACGGCTTGTCCCGCGTCATCGGCGGGGGTCATAACGTGACTCCCT
TAATTCTCCGCTCATGATCGATAATTCGCGGTACCCGGGGATCCTCTAGAGGGCCCGACGTCGCATGCCT
GCAGGTCACTGGATTTTGGTTTTAGGAATTAGAAATTTTATTGATAGAAGTATTTTACAAATACAAATAC
ATACTAAGGGTTTCTTATATGCTCAACACATGAGCGAAACCCTATAAGAACCCTAATTCCCTTATCTGGG
AACTACTCACACATTATTCTGGAGAAAAATAGAGAGAGATAGATTTGTAGAGAGAGACTGGTGATTTTTG
CGGACTCTAGCATGGCCGCTTATAAACTAGTTGGATATCTCGAGTCGACACGCGTAGATCTCCGCGGACG
TCCCATCACCACTTTGTACAAGAAAGCTGGGTCGGCGCGCCCACCCTTTCAAACCTTTCTCTTCTTCTTA
GGCACTGCTTGCTTCAAAACCTTATCAAAGTGACCATCCATCCTGGCTCTTATAGCCTCTGCTAACTGTT
CATACCTTGATCTCAATGGTGAACCTGGCCTGTAGACCAATCCAATGGTCCTTCTTGGCTCTGGTTTAAT
GCATGGAAGATAAACTACACCATCCCTCTTCCTCTCTGGTGGCACGGCAAGTGCTGGTAACAAAGTTATT
CCACTTCCAACGGCTACCATGTTCCTCAAGGTTTCTAGTGATGTAGCCCTGAAGTGAGTATCCTCGTCAG
CACCGGCTTCGAAGCAAAATCCGGTTCCGTTGTACTCTAGCTTGTGTCCAAGAATATTTCCGTCCTCTTT
GAATCCGATACCTTTAAGCTCTATTCTATTCACCAAAGTATCTCCCTCAAACTTCACTTCTGCCCTAGTT
TTATAATTACCGTCGTCTTTGAAGAATATAGTCCTCTCTTGCACATATCCCTCAGGCATAGCACTCTTGA
AGAAGTCATGTTGCTTCATATGGTCAGGATATCTTGCGAAGCACTTTAAACCGTAACCTAAGGTTGTTAC
TAATGTTGGCCATGGGACAGGAAGTTTTCCAGTTGTACAGATTAATTTCAATGTTAGTTTTCCGTAGGTT
GCGTCACCCTCACCTTCTCCGGAGACTGAAAATTTGTGACCGTTCACGTCACCATCAAGTTCTACTAATA
TTGGGACAACTCCTGTGAACAACTCTTCTCCCTTGGAACCTGTACCTCCACTACCTCCGTCTACATTGTA
TAGCTCATCCATACCAAGAGTAATACCGGCAGCGGTTACGAACTCAAGCAACACCATGTGATCCCTTTTC
TCATTTGGGTCTTTGGATAGGACAGACTGAAAAGATAGGTAGTGGTTATCTGGAAGTAAAACAGGTCCGT
CACCGATTGGGGTGTTCTGTTGATAATGGTCTGCTAGTTGTACGGAACCATCTTCCACGTTATGTCTAAT
TTTGAAGTTGGCCTTTATACCATTCTTCTGTTTGTCGGCCATGATATAGACGTTATCTGAATTGTAACCG
GCGGACATAGCTTGATCCCTCAAGCAGTGTCCATCCTCAAGCATTAGAAGTTTCTCACCGGCCAAATCTG
CCATTGGAACGCATTCTCTATTGGCCCATGGGTGATCTTCATAGATTGCTAAAAGCATAGGTTCATCGAA
AAGAGGCACTTCTATGAATGCCTCGGATTCCTTTACCAAAGCTAGTATGACACAATCAAGTTTACCACTA
TCTAACTGGGCCAATAGTTGATGAGTCTGTGCCTCGTGAAGGTACATTTCAAGTTTAGGGAAAGTTTGGT
GTAGCATTGGGATAATGTGAGGAAGTAAGTAAGGTCCAACTGTTGGGATTAGACCGATATGCAATGGTCC
TGACATAGTCTCACCCTGTTGAGAAGCCATTTCAACCTTTCTCTTCTTCTTAGGCATGGTGAAGGGGGCG
GCCGCGGAGCCTGCTTTTTTGTACAAACTTGTGATGGGCCCTCTAGAGGATCCCGCACTCGAGTGTTAAT
CAGAAAAACTCAGATTAATCTACAAATTCGATCGCACAAACTAGAAACTAACACCAGATCTAGATAGAAA
TCACAAATCGAAGAGTAATTATTCGACAAAACTCAAATTATTTGAACAAATCGGATGATATCTATGAAAC
CCTAATCGAGAATTAAGATGATATCTAACGATCAAACCCAGAAAATCGTCTTCGATCTAAGATTAACAGA
ATCTAAACCAAAGAACATATACGAAATTGGGATCGAACGAAAACAAAATCGAAGATTTTGAGAGAATAAG
GAACACAGAAATTTACCTTGATCACGGTAGAGAGAATTGAGAGAAAGTTTTTAAGATTTTGAGAAATTGA
AATCTGAATTGTGAAGAAGAAGAGCTCTTTGGGTATTGTTTTATAGAAGAAGAAGAAGAAAAGACGAGGA
CGACTAGGTCACGAGAAAGCTAAGGCGGTGAAGCAATAGCTAATAATAAAATGACACGTGTATTGAGCGT
TGTTTACACGCAAAGTTGTTTTTGGCTAATTGCCTTATTTTTAGGTTGAGGAAAAGTATTTGTGCTTTGA
GTTGATAAACACGACTCGTGTGTGCCGGCTGCAACCACTTTGACGCCGTTTATTACTGACTCGTCGGGTA
CCGAGCTCGAATTCGTAATCATGTCATAGCTGTTTCCTGTGTGAAATTGTTATCCGCTCACAATTCCACA
CAACATACGAGCCGGAAGCATAAAGTGTAAAGCCTGGGGTGCCTAATGAGTGAGCTAACTCACATTAATT
GCGTTGCGCTCACTGCCCGCTTTCCAGTCGGGAAACCTGTCGTGCCAGCTGCATTAATGAATCGGCCAAC
GCGCGGGGAGAGGCGGTTTGCGTATTGGCTAGAGCAGCTTGAGCTTGGATCAGATTGTCGTTTCCCGCCT
TCAGTTTAAACTATCAGTGTTTGACAGGATATATTGGCG
Features (pLannotate 1.2.2; 25 found; start..end, strand, type, name):
    377..778     +  CDS            Y4CG_SINFN (fragment): Protein inferred from homology: Swiss-Prot protein existence level 3. From Sinorhizobium fredii (strain NBRC 101917 / NGR234).
   1338..1967    +  CDS            pVS1 StaA: stability protein from the Pseudomonas plasmid pVS1 (Heeb et al., 2000)
   2396..3469    +  CDS            pVS1 RepA: replication protein from the Pseudomonas plasmid pVS1 (Heeb et al., 2000)
   3535..3729    +  rep_origin     pVS1 oriV: origin of replication for the Pseudomonas plasmid pVS1 (Heeb et al., 2000)
   3932..3971    +  CDS            rop (fragment): Rop protein, which maintains plasmids at low copy number; rop
   4073..4213    +  misc_feature   bom: basis of mobility region from pBR322
   4399..4987    -  rep_origin     ori: high-copy-number ColE1/pMB1/pBR322/pUC origin of replication
   5233..6020    -  CDS            SmR (fragment): aminoglycoside adenylyltransferase (Murphy, 1985); aadA; confers resistance to spectinomycin and streptomycin
   6031..6087    -  CDS            GmR (fragment): gentamycin acetyltransferase; aacC1; confers resistance to gentamycin
   6263..6286    -  promoter       Pc promoter (fragment): intI1 (promoter lies within the coding sequence); class 1 integron promoter
   6545..6569    +  misc_feature   LB T-DNA repeat: left border repeat from nopaline C58 T-DNA
   6662..6914    -  terminator     NOS terminator: nopaline synthase terminator and poly(A) signal
   6937..7485    -  CDS            bar: PAT_STRHY - Experimental evidence at protein level: Swiss-Prot protein existence level 1. Inactivates phosphinothricin (PPT) by transfer of an acetyl group from acetyl CoA. Can also acetylate demethylphosphinothricin but not PTT or glutamate. This enzyme is an effector of phosphinothricin tripeptide (PTT or bialaphos) resistance. From Streptomyces hygroscopicus. Introduced by genetic manipulation and expressed in glufosinate-tolerant maize by Dekalb Genetics.
   7527..7706    -  promoter       NOS promoter: nopaline synthase promoter
   7799..7821    +  misc_feature   MCS (fragment): pUC18/19 multiple cloning site
   7848..8007    -  polyA_signal   CaMV poly(A) signal (fragment): cauliflower mosaic virus polyadenylation signal
   8128..8152    +  protein_bind   attB2: mutant version of attB; recombination site for the Gateway® BP reaction BP Clonase™
   8499..9227    -  CDS            cEGFP: cEGFP is a basic (constitutively fluorescent) green fluorescent protein published in 2008, derived from Aequorea victoria.
   9668..9692    -  protein_bind   attB1: mutant version of attB; recombination site for the Gateway® BP reaction BP Clonase™
  10355..10374   -  misc_feature   MCS (fragment): pUC18/19 multiple cloning site
  10405..10427   -  protein_bind   lac operator (fragment): The lac repressor binds to the lac operator to inhibit transcription in E. coli. This inhibition can be relieved by adding lactose or isopropyl-β-D-thiogalactopyranoside (IPTG). lac repressor encoded by lacI
  10431..10461   -  promoter       lac promoter: promoter for the E. coli lac operon
  10476..10497   -  protein_bind   CAP binding site: CAP binding activates transcription in the presence of cAMP. E. coli catabolite activator protein
  10510..10598   -  CDS            lacI (fragment): lac repressor; lacI; The lac repressor binds to the lac operator to inhibit transcription in E. coli. This inhibition can be relieved by adding lactose or isopropyl-β-D-thiogalactopyranoside (IPTG).
  10662..7       +  misc_feature   RB T-DNA repeat (across the origin): right border repeat from nopaline C58 T-DNA
