[The description below was written by a language model from this plasmid's Addgene catalogue record and pLannotate feature annotations shown in this document.]
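Description:
pUB-nHyPer2 (NLS:HyPer2:NLS) is a binary T-DNA plant expression vector built on the Gateway-compatible pUB-DEST backbone, about 10.6–10.7 kb in total. It is maintained in E. coli through a ColE1/pBR322-type origin (with the bom mobilisation region). It also carries the pVS1 replicon (oriV, RepA and the StaA stability protein), which supports replication in Agrobacterium. Bacterial selection is by spectinomycin through the aadA (SmR) gene. Nopaline-type left and right border repeats delimit the region transferred into plant cells. This region includes a bar (phosphinothricin acetyltransferase) cassette driven by the NOS promoter and ended by the NOS terminator, which gives Basta/glufosinate resistance for selecting transformed plants.

The payload is a roughly 1.5 kb insert encoding HyPer2, a genetically encoded fluorescent hydrogen peroxide sensor, with nuclear localisation signals fused at both the N and C termini so that the probe accumulates in nuclei. The insert was introduced by Gateway recombination and sits between attB1 and attB2 sites on the reverse strand, followed by a CaMV polyadenylation signal. The catalogue entry gives the promoter as the Arabidopsis ubiquitin-10 promoter (pUBQ10), a constitutive plant promoter. The automated annotation does not label it, although an unannotated stretch upstream of attB1 is where it would be expected. The annotation marks only a GFP-derived segment ("cEGFP") inside the insert, which probably reflects the fluorescent protein core of HyPer-type sensors, and it does not label the sensor as a whole or the NLS tags. The construct is intended for monitoring nuclear H2O2 in plant cells; the associated publication examined H2O2 transfer from chloroplasts to nuclei during high-light signalling.
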