Addgene plasmid #84730: pUB-nHyPer2 (NLS:HyPer2:NLS)
Purpose: Expresses HyPer2 in plant cells-biosensor for Hydrogen peroxide targeted to Nuclei
Depositing lab: Philip Mullineaux. Depositing organization: University of Essex. Publication: Photosynthesis-dependent H2O2 transfer from chloroplasts to nuclei provides a high-light signalling mechanism. Exposito-Rodriguez M, Laissue PP, Yvon-Durocher G, Smirnoff N, Mullineaux PM. Nat Commun. 2017 Jun 29;8(1):49. doi: 10.1038/s41467-017-00074-w. PubMed 28663550.
Backbone
  Vector backbone: pUB-DEST
  Backbone manufacturer: Grefen et al. The Plant Journal (2010) 64, 355–365
  Backbone size w/o insert (bp): 9210
  Total vector size (bp): 10647
  Vector type: Plant Expression
  Selectable markers: Basta
Growth in bacteria
  Bacterial resistance: Spectinomycin, 50 μg/mL
  Growth temperature: 37°C
  Growth strain: DH5alpha
  Copy number: Unknown
Gene/Insert
  Gene/Insert name: HyPer2 targeted to nucleus
  Insert size (bp): 1476
  Promoter: ubiqutin- 10 gene promoter (pUBQ10) of Arabidopsis
  Tag / fusion protein: NLS (nuclear localisation signal) (N terminal on insert); NLS (nuclear localisation signal (C terminal on insert)
  Cloning method: Gateway Cloning
  Sequencing primers: 5′ CGATTTTCTGGGTTTGATCGTT; 3′ AGGTCACTGGATTTTGGTTTTAG
Terms and licenses: Academic/Nonprofit Terms; Industry Terms: Not Available to Industry
How to cite: pUB-nHyPer2 (NLS:HyPer2:NLS) was a gift from Philip Mullineaux (Addgene plasmid # 84730 ; http://n2t.net/addgene:84730 ; RRID:Addgene_84730)
